Addgene plasmid #169107: pET28a Gx-NL2
Purpose: Expresses protein G fused to 2 copies of NanoLuc. The protein G domain contains an amber stop-codon at position 24 for incorporation of the unnatural amino acid para-benzoylphenylalanine.
Depositing lab: Maarten Merkx. Depositing organization: Technische Universiteit Eindhoven. Publication: Bioluminescent Antibodies through Photoconjugation of Protein G-Luciferase Fusion Proteins. Wouters SFA, Vugs WJP, Arts R, de Leeuw NM, Teeuwen RWH, Merkx M. Bioconjug Chem. 2020 Mar 18;31(3):656-662. doi: 10.1021/acs.bioconjchem.9b00804. Epub 2020 Jan 22. PubMed 31909607.
Backbone
  Vector backbone: pET28a
  Backbone size w/o insert (bp): 5369
  Total vector size (bp): 6556
  Vector type: Bacterial Expression
Growth in bacteria
  Bacterial resistance: Kanamycin, 50 μg/mL
  Growth temperature: 37°C
  Growth strain: DH5alpha
  Growth instructions: Bl21(DE3)
  Copy number: High Copy
Gene/Insert
  Gene/Insert name: protein G - NanoLuc - NanoLuc
  Species: Synthetic
  Insert size (bp): 1324
  Mutation: Ala 24 stop
  Promoter: T7
  Tag / fusion protein: strep-tag (N terminal on insert); his-tag (C terminal on insert)
  Cloning method: Restriction Enzyme; 5′ cloning site NcoI (unknown if destroyed); 3′ cloning site XhoI (unknown if destroyed)
  Sequencing primers: 5′ T7
Terms and licenses: Academic/Nonprofit Terms; Industry Terms: Not Available to Industry
How to cite: pET28a Gx-NL2 was a gift from Maarten Merkx (Addgene plasmid # 169107 ; http://n2t.net/addgene:169107 ; RRID:Addgene_169107)
