[The description below was written by a language model from this plasmid's Addgene catalogue record and pLannotate feature annotations shown in this document.]
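Description:
pET28a Gx-NL2 is a bacterial expression plasmid of about 6.5 kb, built on the pET28a backbone, for producing a synthetic fusion of a protein G domain with two tandem copies of NanoLuc luciferase in E. coli. It carries a ColE1/pBR322-type origin together with the bom site and rop gene, an f1 phage origin, and a kanamycin resistance gene (aph(3')-Ia) for selection. The short tetracycline-resistance and AmpR promoter hits in the feature table are fragmentary backbone remnants rather than functional markers. The plasmid-borne lacI gene supplies lac repressor, which acts on the lac operator placed immediately downstream of the T7 promoter. Expression is therefore IPTG-inducible in a host that provides T7 RNA polymerase, such as a DE3 lysogen.

The roughly 1.3 kb insert was cloned between NcoI and XhoI downstream of the T7 gene 10 ribosome binding site, and transcription ends at the T7 terminator. The feature table shows a fragment of the streptococcal IgG Fc-binding protein G, followed by two consecutive coding regions matching the Oplophorus luciferase catalytic subunit from which NanoLuc was engineered. The record lists an N-terminal strep-tag and a C-terminal his-tag for purification; the annotation detects histidine-tag matches after the second luciferase but does not annotate the strep-tag.

Alanine 24 of the protein G domain is replaced by an amber stop codon so that the photo-crosslinking unnatural amino acid para-benzoylphenylalanine can be incorporated there. Amber suppression needs an orthogonal tRNA/synthetase pair, which this plasmid does not encode. According to the associated publication title, the product is used to make bioluminescent antibodies by photoconjugating the protein G–luciferase fusion to antibodies.
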