Features (pLannotate 1.2.2; 22 found; start..end, strand, type, name):
   1004..1081    -  promoter       lacI promoter: lacI
   1089..1368    -  CDS            TcR (fragment): tetracycline efflux protein; tet; confers resistance to tetracycline
   1390..1408    +  promoter       T7 promoter: promoter for bacteriophage T7 RNA polymerase
   1409..1433    +  protein_bind   lac operator: The lac repressor binds to the lac operator to inhibit transcription in E. coli. This inhibition can be relieved by adding lactose or isopropyl-β-D-thiogalactopyranoside (IPTG). lac repressor encoded by lacI
   1448..1470    +  RBS            RBS: efficient ribosome binding site from bacteriophage T7 gene 10 (Olins and Rangwala, 1989)
   1510..1680    +  CDS            spg (fragment): SPG1_STRSG - Experimental evidence at protein level: Swiss-Prot protein existence level 1. Binds to the constant Fc region of IgG with high affinity. From Streptococcus sp. group G.
   1663..2223    +  CDS            LUCI_OPLGR: Experimental evidence at protein level: Swiss-Prot protein existence level 1. Catalytic subunit of oplophorus-luciferin 2-monooxygenase. Oxidoreductase that converts coelenterazine (the oplophorus luciferin) to coelenteramide under emission of blue light with a maximum at 454 nm. Is also active with bisdeoxycoelenterazine. From Oplophorus gracilirostris (Luminous shrimp).
   2236..2754    +  CDS            LUCI_OPLGR (fragment): Experimental evidence at protein level: Swiss-Prot protein existence level 1. Catalytic subunit of oplophorus-luciferin 2-monooxygenase. Oxidoreductase that converts coelenterazine (the oplophorus luciferin) to coelenteramide under emission of blue light with a maximum at 454 nm. Is also active with bisdeoxycoelenterazine. From Oplophorus gracilirostris (Luminous shrimp).
   2779..2796    +  CDS            capTEV™ (fragment): composite tag for in vivo biotinylation, TEV protease cleavage, and 6xHis tagging
   2806..2823    +  CDS            9xHis (fragment): 9xHis affinity tag
   2833..2882    +  CDS            SET1 (fragment): solubility-enhancement tag derived from T7 phage gene 10B
   2890..2937    +  terminator     T7 terminator: transcription terminator for bacteriophage T7 RNA polymerase
   2974..3402    +  rep_origin     f1 ori (sequence partly withheld): f1 bacteriophage origin of replication; arrow indicates direction of (+) strand synthesis
   3455..3512    +  promoter       AmpR promoter (fragment): bla
   3521..4336    -  CDS            KanR: aminoglycoside phosphotransferase; aph(3')-Ia; confers resistance to kanamycin in bacteria or G418 (Geneticin®) in eukaryotes
   4458..5046    +  rep_origin     ori: high-copy-number ColE1/pMB1/pBR322/pUC origin of replication
   5232..5371    -  misc_feature   bom: basis of mobility region from pBR322
   5473..5664    -  CDS            rop: Rop protein, which maintains plasmids at low copy number; rop
   5681..6061    +  CDS            YPB1_ECOLX: Protein predicted: Swiss-Prot protein existence level 4. From Escherichia coli.
   6133..6424    -  CDS            TcR (fragment): tetracycline efflux protein; tet; confers resistance to tetracycline
   6439..6460    -  protein_bind   CAP binding site: CAP binding activates transcription in the presence of cAMP. E. coli catabolite activator protein
   6473..1003    -  CDS            lacI (across the origin): lac repressor; lacI; The lac repressor binds to the lac operator to inhibit transcription in E. coli. This inhibition can be relieved by adding lactose or isopropyl-β-D-thiogalactopyranoside (IPTG).
>Addgene plasmid #169107 | pET28a Gx-NL2 | addgene full sequence | sequence record 334716 | Addgene NGS Result
GCGTATTGGGCGCCAGGGTGGTTTTTCTTTTCACCAGTGAGACGGGCAACAGCTGATTGCCCTTCACCGC
CTGGCCCTGAGAGAGTTGCAGCAAGCGGTCCACGCTGGTTTGCCCCAGCAGGCGAAAATCCTGTTTGATG
GTGGTTAACGGCGGGATATAACATGAGCTGTCTTCGGTATCGTCGTATCCCACTACCGAGATATCCGCAC
CAACGCGCAGCCCGGACTCGGTAATGGCGCGCATTGCGCCCAGCGCCATCTGATCGTTGGCAACCAGCAT
CGCAGTGGGAACGATGCCCTCATTCAGCATTTGCATGGTTTGTTGAAAACCGGACATGGCACTCCAGTCG
CCTTCCCGTTCCGCTATCGGCTGAATTTGATTGCGAGTGAGATATTTATGCCAGCCAGCCAGACGCAGAC
GCGCCGAGACAGAACTTAATGGGCCCGCTAACAGCGCGATTTGCTGGTGACCCAATGCGACCAGATGCTC
CACGCCCAGTCGCGTACCGTCTTCATGGGAGAAAATAATACTGTTGATGGGTGTCTGGTCAGAGACATCA
AGAAATAACGCCGGAACATTAGTGCAGGCAGCTTCCACAGCAATGGCATCCTGGTCATCCAGCGGATAGT
TAATGATCAGCCCACTGACGCGTTGCGCGAGAAGATTGTGCACCGCCGCTTTACAGGCTTCGACGCCGCT
TCGTTCTACCATCGACACCACCACGCTGGCACCCAGTTGATCGGCGCGAGATTTAATCGCCGCGACAATT
TGCGACGGCGCGTGCAGGGCCAGACTGGAGGTGGCAACGCCAATCAGCAACGACTGTTTGCCCGCCAGTT
GTTGTGCCACGCGGTTGGGAATGTAATTCAGCTCCGCCATCGCCGCTTCCACTTTTTCCCGCGTTTTCGC
AGAAACGTGGCTGGCCTGGTTCACCACGCGGGAAACGGTCTGATAAGAGACACCGGCATACTCTGCGACA
TCGTATAACGTTACTGGTTTCACATTCACCACCCTGAATTGACTCTCTTCCGGGCGCTATCATGCCATAC
CGCGAAAGGTTTTGCGCCATTCGATGGTGTCCGGGATCTCGACGCTCTCCCTTATGCGACTCCTGCATTA
GGAAGCAGCCCAGTAGTAGGTTGAGGCCGTTGAGCACCGCCGCCGCAAGGAATGGTGCATGCAAGGAGAT
GGCGCCCAACAGTCCCCCGGCCACGGGGCCTGCCACCATACCCACGCCGAAACAAGCGCTCATGAGCCCG
AAGTGGCGAGCCCGATCTTCCCCATCGGTGATGTCGGCGATATAGGCGCCAGCAACCGCACCTGTGGCGC
CGGTGATGCCGGCCACGATGCGTCCGGCGTAGAGGATCGAGATCTCGATCCCGCGAAATTAATACGACTC
ACTATAGGGGAATTGTGAGCGGATAACAATTCCCCTCTAGAAATAATTTTGTTTAACTTTAAGAAGGAGA
TATACCATGGGCTGGTCCCATCCGCAGTTCGAGAAAGGTACCATGACATTTAAACTGATAATCAACGGCA
AAACCTTAAAAGGGGAGATCACAATTGAGGCAGTCGATGCCTAGGAAGCCGAGAAAATCTTTAAACAATA
TGCTAATGATTATGGTATTGACGGAGAATGGACGTATGACGATGCGACAAAAACTTTCACCGTAACTGAG
GAATTCACTAGTGGTGGAAGTGGGGGCAGCATGGTCTTCACGTTGGAAGATTTCGTTGGAGACTGGCGCC
AGACCGCTGGATATAACCTGGATCAAGTGCTTGAGCAAGGGGGCGTAAGTTCTTTGTTTCAAAACCTGGG
CGTGTCTGTTACACCGATTCAGAGAATCGTCCTGTCCGGTGAGAACGGACTGAAGATCGATATACACGTT
ATCATCCCCTACGAAGGTTTGTCGGGCGATCAAATGGGCCAAATCGAGAAGATTTTCAAAGTTGTCTACC
CCGTTGATGATCACCACTTTAAGGTGATCCTGCACTACGGTACACTTGTCATAGACGGAGTCACACCTAA
CATGATCGACTACTTTGGGCGCCCGTACGAGGGTATCGCAGTATTCGATGGTAAAAAAATCACAGTAACT
GGAACACTTTGGAACGGTAATAAAATCATCGACGAACGCTTGATAAACCCAGATGGGTCGCTGCTGTTCC
GGGTCACTATAAATGGCGTGACGGGCTGGAGATTATGTGAACGGATATTGGCGGGGTCCGGTGGATCCCA
TATGGTCTTTACCCTGGAGGACTTTGTAGGGGACTGGCGGCAGACGGCCGGGTATAACCTGGACCAGGTA
TTAGAACAGGGAGGCGTCTCTTCACTTTTCCAGAACCTTGGGGTAAGCGTAACGCCTATCCAGCGGATTG
TCCTGTCTGGGGAGAACGGGTTAAAGATAGACATCCATGTCATTATCCCCTACGAAGGCTTGTCAGGCGA
TCAGATGGGCCAAATTGAGAAGATATTCAAGGTAGTCTATCCAGTCGACGACCACCATTTTAAGGTGATA
TTACACTATGGAACGCTTGTTATCGATGGAGTTACTCCAAATATGATTGATTATTTCGGACGGCCCTACG
AAGGTATAGCTGTCTTTGACGGCAAAAAGATCACGGTGACTGGTACGTTATGGAATGGAAACAAAATTAT
TGATGAGCGCTTAATTAACCCCGATGGCTCGCTGTTATTTCGGGTCACCATTAATGGGGTCACCGGCTGG
CGCTTGTGTGAGAGGATTCTGGCGACTAGTGGTGGAAGTGGGGGCAGCCATCATCATCATCATCATTAAC
TCGAGCACCACCACCACCACCACTGAGATCCGGCTGCTAACAAAGCCCGAAAGGAAGCTGAGTTGGCTGC
TGCCACCGCTGAGCAATAACTAGCATAACCCCTTGGGGCCTCTAAACGGGTCTTGAGGGGTTTTTTGCTG
AAAGGAGGAACTATATCCGGATTGGCGAATGGG
[124 nt withheld, positions 2974-3097]
C
[91 nt withheld, positions 3099-3189]
A
[49 nt withheld, positions 3191-3239]
CCTTTGACGTTGGAGTCCACGTTCTTT
[37 nt withheld, positions 3267-3303]
ACCCTATCTCGGTCTATTCTTTTGATTTATAAGGGATTTTGCCGATTTCGGCCTATTGGTTAAAAAATGA
GCTGATTTAACAAAAATTTAACGCGAATTTTAACAAAATATTAACGCTTACAATTTAGGTGGCACTTTTC
GGGGAAATGTGCGCGGAACCCCTATTTGTTTATTTTTCTAAATACATTCAAATATGTATCCGCTCATGAA
TTAATTCTTAGAAAAACTCATCGAGCATCAAATGAAACTGCAATTTATTCATATCAGGATTATCAATACC
ATATTTTTGAAAAAGCCGTTTCTGTAATGAAGGAGAAAACTCACCGAGGCAGTTCCATAGGATGGCAAGA
TCCTGGTATCGGTCTGCGATTCCGACTCGTCCAACATCAATACAACCTATTAATTTCCCCTCGTCAAAAA
TAAGGTTATCAAGTGAGAAATCACCATGAGTGACGACTGAATCCGGTGAGAATGGCAAAAGTTTATGCAT
TTCTTTCCAGACTTGTTCAACAGGCCAGCCATTACGCTCGTCATCAAAATCACTCGCATCAACCAAACCG
TTATTCATTCGTGATTGCGCCTGAGCGAGACGAAATACGCGATCGCTGTTAAAAGGACAATTACAAACAG
GAATCGAATGCAACCGGCGCAGGAACACTGCCAGCGCATCAACAATATTTTCACCTGAATCAGGATATTC
TTCTAATACCTGGAATGCTGTTTTCCCGGGGATCGCAGTGGTGAGTAACCATGCATCATCAGGAGTACGG
ATAAAATGCTTGATGGTCGGAAGAGGCATAAATTCCGTCAGCCAGTTTAGTCTGACCATCTCATCTGTAA
CATCATTGGCAACGCTACCTTTGCCATGTTTCAGAAACAACTCTGGCGCATCGGGCTTCCCATACAATCG
ATAGATTGTCGCACCTGATTGCCCGACATTATCGCGAGCCCATTTATACCCATATAAATCAGCATCCATG
TTGGAATTTAATCGCGGCCTAGAGCAAGACGTTTCCCGTTGAATATGGCTCATAACACCCCTTGTATTAC
TGTTTATGTAAGCAGACAGTTTTATTGTTCATGACCAAAATCCCTTAACGTGAGTTTTCGTTCCACTGAG
CGTCAGACCCCGTAGAAAAGATCAAAGGATCTTCTTGAGATCCTTTTTTTCTGCGCGTAATCTGCTGCTT
GCAAACAAAAAAACCACCGCTACCAGCGGTGGTTTGTTTGCCGGATCAAGAGCTACCAACTCTTTTTCCG
AAGGTAACTGGCTTCAGCAGAGCGCAGATACCAAATACTGTCCTTCTAGTGTAGCCGTAGTTAGGCCACC
ACTTCAAGAACTCTGTAGCACCGCCTACATACCTCGCTCTGCTAATCCTGTTACCAGTGGCTGCTGCCAG
TGGCGATAAGTCGTGTCTTACCGGGTTGGACTCAAGACGATAGTTACCGGATAAGGCGCAGCGGTCGGGC
TGAACGGGGGGTTCGTGCACACAGCCCAGCTTGGAGCGAACGACCTACACCGAACTGAGATACCTACAGC
GTGAGCTATGAGAAAGCGCCACGCTTCCCGAAGGGAGAAAGGCGGACAGGTATCCGGTAAGCGGCAGGGT
CGGAACAGGAGAGCGCACGAGGGAGCTTCCAGGGGGAAACGCCTGGTATCTTTATAGTCCTGTCGGGTTT
CGCCACCTCTGACTTGAGCGTCGATTTTTGTGATGCTCGTCAGGGGGGCGGAGCCTATGGAAAAACGCCA
GCAACGCGGCCTTTTTACGGTTCCTGGCCTTTTGCTGGCCTTTTGCTCACATGTTCTTTCCTGCGTTATC
CCCTGATTCTGTGGATAACCGTATTACCGCCTTTGAGTGAGCTGATACCGCTCGCCGCAGCCGAACGACC
GAGCGCAGCGAGTCAGTGAGCGAGGAAGCGGAAGAGCGCCTGATGCGGTATTTTCTCCTTACGCATCTGT
GCGGTATTTCACACCGCAATGGTGCACTCTCAGTACAATCTGCTCTGATGCCGCATAGTTAAGCCAGTAT
ACACTCCGCTATCGCTACGTGACTGGGTCATGGCTGCGCCCCGACACCCGCCAACACCCGCTGACGCGCC
CTGACGGGCTTGTCTGCTCCCGGCATCCGCTTACAGACAAGCTGTGACCGTCTCCGGGAGCTGCATGTGT
CAGAGGTTTTCACCGTCATCACCGAAACGCGCGAGGCAGCTGCGGTAAAGCTCATCAGCGTGGTCGTGAA
GCGATTCACAGATGTCTGCCTGTTCATCCGCGTCCAGCTCGTTGAGTTTCTCCAGAAGCGTTAATGTCTG
GCTTCTGATAAAGCGGGCCATGTTAAGGGCGGTTTTTTCCTGTTTGGTCACTGATGCCTCCGTGTAAGGG
GGATTTCTGTTCATGGGGGTAATGATACCGATGAAACGAGAGAGGATGCTCACGATACGGGTTACTGATG
ATGAACATGCCCGGTTACTGGAACGTTGTGAGGGTAAACAACTGGCGGTATGGATGCGGCGGGACCAGAG
AAAAATCACTCAGGGTCAATGCCAGCGCTTCGTTAATACAGATGTAGGTGTTCCACAGGGTAGCCAGCAG
CATCCTGCGATGCAGATCCGGAACATAATGGTGCAGGGCGCTGACTTCCGCGTTTCCAGACTTTACGAAA
CACGGAAACCGAAGACCATTCATGTTGTTGCTCAGGTCGCAGACGTTTTGCAGCAGCAGTCGCTTCACGT
TCGCTCGCGTATCGGTGATTCATTCTGCTAACCAGTAAGGCAACCCCGCCAGCCTAGCCGGGTCCTCAAC
GACAGGAGCACGATCATGCGCACCCGTGGGGCCGCCATGCCGGCGATAATGGCCTGCTTCTCGCCGAAAC
GTTTGGTGGCGGGACCAGTGACGAAGGCTTGAGCGAGGGCGTGCAAGATTCCGAATACCGCAAGCGACAG
GCCGATCATCGTCGCGCTCCAGCGAAAGCGGTCCTCGCCGAAAATGACCCAGAGCGCTGCCGGCACCTGT
CCTACGAGTTGCATGATAAAGAAGACAGTCATAAGTGCGGCGACGATAGTCATGCCCCGCGCCCACCGGA
AGGAGCTGACTGGGTTGAAGGCTCTCAAGGGCATCGGTCGAGATCCCGGTGCCTAATGAGTGAGCTAACT
TACATTAATTGCGTTGCGCTCACTGCCCGCTTTCCAGTCGGGAAACCTGTCGTGCCAGCTGCATTAATGA
ATCGGCCAACGCGCGGGGAGAGGCGGTTT
